LOCUS       Exported 8451 bp ds-DNA circular SYN 12-MAY-2021
DEFINITION  CMV and T7 promoter expression plasmid for human codon optimized
            SpRY-HF1(SpRY=A61R/L1111R/D1135L/S1136W/G1218K/E1219Q/N1317R/A1322R/
            R1333P/R1335Q/T1337R;HF1=N497A/R661A/Q695A/Q926A) with a c-terminal
            bi-partite NLS, 3x flag tag, and P2A-EGFP.
ACCESSION   .
VERSION     .
KEYWORDS    pCMV-T7-SpRY-HF1-P2A-EGFP (RTW5008)
SOURCE      synthetic DNA construct
  ORGANISM  synthetic DNA construct
REFERENCE   1 (bases 1 to 8451)
  AUTHORS   Walton RT, Christie KA, Whittaker MN, Kleinstiver BP
  TITLE     Unconstrained genome targeting with near-PAMless engineered
            CRISPR-Cas9 variants.
  JOURNAL   Science. 2020 Apr 17;368(6488):290-296. doi:
            10.1126/science.aba8853. Epub 2020 Mar 26.
  PUBMED    32217751
REFERENCE   2 (bases 1 to 8451)
  AUTHORS   .
  TITLE     Direct Submission
  JOURNAL   Exported May 12, 2021 from SnapGene Server 1.1.58
            http://www.snapgene.com
FEATURES             Location/Qualifiers
     source          1..8451
                     /organism="synthetic DNA construct"
                     /mol_type="other DNA"
     promoter        132..335
                     /label=CMV promoter
                     /note="human cytomegalovirus (CMV) immediate early
                     promoter"
     primer_bind     286..306
                     /label=CMV-F
                     /note="Human CMV immediate early promoter, forward primer"
     primer_bind     377..396
                     /label=T7
                     /note="T7 promoter, forward primer"
     promoter        377..395
                     /label=T7 promoter
                     /note="promoter for bacteriophage T7 RNA polymerase"
     regulatory      403..412
                     /regulatory_class="other"
                     /note="vertebrate consensus sequence for strong initiation
                     of translation (Kozak, 1987)"
     CDS             409..2127
                     /codon_start=1
                     /product="N-terminal portion of Streptococcus pyogenes Cas9
                     (Zetsche et al., 2015)"
                     /label=Cas9(N)
                     /translation="MDKKYSIGLDIGTNSVGWAVITDEYKVPSKKFKVLGNTDRHSIKK
                     NLIGALLFDSGETAERTRLKRTARRRYTRRKNRICYLQEIFSNEMAKVDDSFFHRLEES
                     FLVEEDKKHERHPIFGNIVDEVAYHEKYPTIYHLRKKLVDSTDKADLRLIYLALAHMIK
                     FRGHFLIEGDLNPDNSDVDKLFIQLVQTYNQLFEENPINASGVDAKAILSARLSKSRRL
                     ENLIAQLPGEKKNGLFGNLIALSLGLTPNFKSNFDLAEDAKLQLSKDTYDDDLDNLLAQ
                     IGDQYADLFLAAKNLSDAILLSDILRVNTEITKAPLSASMIKRYDEHHQDLTLLKALVR
                     QQLPEKYKEIFFDQSKNGYAGYIDGGASQEEFYKFIKPILEKMDGTEELLVKLNREDLL
                     RKQRTFDNGSIPHQIHLGELHAILRRQEDFYPFLKDNREKIEKILTFRIPYYVGPLARG
                     NSRFAWMTRKSEETITPWNFEEVVDKGASAQSFIERMTAFDKNLPNEKVLPKHSLLYEY
                     FTVYNELTKVKYVTEGMRKPAFLSGEQKKAIVDLLFKTNRKVTVKQLKEDYFKKIE"
     CDS             4567..4587
                     /codon_start=1
                     /product="nuclear localization signal of SV40 (simian virus
                     40) large T antigen"
                     /label=SV40 NLS
                     /translation="PKKKRKV"
     CDS             4600..4665
                     /codon_start=1
                     /product="three tandem FLAG(R) epitope tags, followed by an
                     enterokinase cleavage site"
                     /label=3xFLAG
                     /translation="DYKDHDGDYKDHDIDYKDDDDK"
     CDS             4684..4740
                     /codon_start=1
                     /product="2A peptide from porcine teschovirus-1
                     polyprotein"
                     /label=P2A
                     /note="Eukaryotic ribosomes fail to insert a peptide bond
                     between the Gly and Pro residues, yielding separate
                     polypeptides."
                     /translation="ATNFSLLKQAGDVEENPGP"
     CDS             4741..5457
                     /codon_start=1
                     /product="enhanced GFP"
                     /label=EGFP
                     /translation="MVSKGEELFTGVVPILVELDGDVNGHKFSVSGEGEGDATYGKLTL
                     KFICTTGKLPVPWPTLVTTLTYGVQCFSRYPDHMKQHDFFKSAMPEGYVQERTIFFKDD
                     GNYKTRAEVKFEGDTLVNRIELKGIDFKEDGNILGHKLEYNYNSHNVYIMADKQKNGIK
                     VNFKIRHNIEDGSVQLADHYQQNTPIGDGPVLLPDNHYLSTQSALSKDPNEKRDHMVLL
                     EFVTAAGITLGMDELYK"
     primer_bind     complement(4786..4807)
                     /label=EGFP-N
                     /note="EGFP, reverse primer"
     primer_bind     complement(5047..5066)
                     /label=EXFP-R
                     /note="For distinguishing EGFP variants, reverse primer"
     primer_bind     5394..5415
                     /label=EGFP-C
                     /note="EGFP, forward primer"
     CDS             5466..5483
                     /codon_start=1
                     /product="6xHis affinity tag"
                     /label=6xHis
                     /translation="HHHHHH"
     primer_bind     complement(5506..5523)
                     /label=BGH-rev
                     /note="Bovine growth hormone terminator, reverse primer.
                     Also called BGH reverse"
     polyA_signal    5512..5736
                     /label=bGH poly(A) signal
                     /note="bovine growth hormone polyadenylation signal"
     primer_bind     complement(5807..5823)
                     /label=M13 rev
                     /note="common sequencing primer, one of multiple similar
                     variants"
     primer_bind     complement(5807..5823)
                     /label=M13 Reverse
                     /note="In lacZ gene. Also called M13-rev"
     primer_bind     complement(5820..5842)
                     /label=M13/pUC Reverse
                     /note="In lacZ gene"
     protein_bind    5831..5847
                     /label=lac operator
                     /bound_moiety="lac repressor encoded by lacI"
                     /note="The lac repressor binds to the lac operator to
                     inhibit transcription in E. coli. This inhibition can be
                     relieved by adding lactose or
                     isopropyl-beta-D-thiogalactopyranoside (IPTG)."
     promoter        complement(5855..5885)
                     /label=lac promoter
                     /note="promoter for the E. coli lac operon"
     protein_bind    5900..5921
                     /label=CAP binding site
                     /bound_moiety="E. coli catabolite activator protein"
                     /note="CAP binding activates transcription in the presence
                     of cAMP."
     primer_bind     complement(6038..6055)
                     /label=L4440
                     /note="L4440 vector, forward primer"
     rep_origin      complement(6209..6797)
                     /direction=LEFT
                     /label=ori
                     /note="high-copy-number ColE1/pMB1/pBR322/pUC origin of
                     replication"
     primer_bind     complement(6289..6308)
                     /label=pBR322ori-F
                     /note="pBR322 origin, forward primer"
     CDS             complement(6968..7828)
                     /codon_start=1
                     /gene="bla"
                     /product="beta-lactamase"
                     /label=AmpR
                     /note="confers resistance to ampicillin, carbenicillin, and
                     related antibiotics"
                     /translation="MSIQHFRVALIPFFAAFCLPVFAHPETLVKVKDAEDQLGARVGYI
                     ELDLNSGKILESFRPEERFPMMSTFKVLLCGAVLSRIDAGQEQLGRRIHYSQNDLVEYS
                     PVTEKHLTDGMTVRELCSAAITMSDNTAANLLLTTIGGPKELTAFLHNMGDHVTRLDRW
                     EPELNEAIPNDERDTTMPVAMATTLRKLLTGELLTLASRQQLIDWMEADKVAGPLLRSA
                     LPAGWFIADKSGAGERGSRGIIAALGPDGKPSRIVVIYTTGSQATMDERNRQIAEIGAS
                     LIKHW"
     primer_bind     7591..7610
                     /label=Amp-R
                     /note="Ampicillin resistance gene, reverse primer"
     promoter        complement(7829..7933)
                     /gene="bla"
                     /label=AmpR promoter
     primer_bind     complement(8012..8031)
                     /label=pRS-marker
                     /note="pRS vectors, use to sequence yeast selectable
                     marker"
     enhancer        8203..131
                     /label=CMV enhancer
                     /note="human cytomegalovirus immediate early enhancer"
ORIGIN
        1 atatgccaag tacgccccct attgacgtca atgacggtaa atggcccgcc tggcattatg
       61 cccagtacat gaccttatgg gactttccta cttggcagta catctacgta ttagtcatcg
      121 ctattaccat ggtgatgcgg ttttggcagt acatcaatgg gcgtggatag cggtttgact
      181 cacggggatt tccaagtctc caccccattg acgtcaatgg gagtttgttt tggcaccaaa
      241 atcaacggga ctttccaaaa tgtcgtaaca actccgcccc attgacgcaa atgggcggta
      301 ggcgtgtacg gtgggaggtc tatataagca gagctggttt agtgaaccgt cagatccgct
      361 agagatccgc ggccgctaat acgactcact atagggagag ccgccaccat ggacaagaag
      421 tacagcatcg gcctggacat cggcaccaac tctgtgggct gggccgtgat caccgacgag
      481 tacaaggtgc ccagcaagaa attcaaggtg ctgggcaaca ccgaccggca cagcatcaag
      541 aagaacctga tcggagccct gctgttcgac agcggcgaaa cagccgagag aacccggctg
      601 aagagaaccg ccagaagaag atacaccaga cggaagaacc ggatctgcta tctgcaagag
      661 atcttcagca acgagatggc caaggtggac gacagcttct tccacagact ggaagagtcc
      721 ttcctggtgg aagaggataa gaagcacgag cggcacccca tcttcggcaa catcgtggac
      781 gaggtggcct accacgagaa gtaccccacc atctaccacc tgagaaagaa actggtggac
      841 agcaccgaca aggccgacct gcggctgatc tatctggccc tggcccacat gatcaagttc
      901 cggggccact tcctgatcga gggcgacctg aaccccgaca acagcgacgt ggacaagctg
      961 ttcatccagc tggtgcagac ctacaaccag ctgttcgagg aaaaccccat caacgccagc
     1021 ggcgtggacg ccaaggccat cctgtctgcc agactgagca agagcagacg gctggaaaat
     1081 ctgatcgccc agctgcccgg cgagaagaag aatggcctgt tcggaaacct gattgccctg
     1141 agcctgggcc tgacccccaa cttcaagagc aacttcgacc tggccgagga tgccaaactg
     1201 cagctgagca aggacaccta cgacgacgac ctggacaacc tgctggccca gatcggcgac
     1261 cagtacgccg acctgtttct ggccgccaag aacctgtccg acgccatcct gctgagcgac
     1321 atcctgagag tgaacaccga gatcaccaag gcccccctga gcgcctctat gatcaagaga
     1381 tacgacgagc accaccagga cctgaccctg ctgaaagctc tcgtgcggca gcagctgcct
     1441 gagaagtaca aagagatttt cttcgaccag agcaagaacg gctacgccgg ctacattgac
     1501 ggcggagcca gccaggaaga gttctacaag ttcatcaagc ccatcctgga aaagatggac
     1561 ggcaccgagg aactgctcgt gaagctgaac agagaggacc tgctgcggaa gcagcggacc
     1621 ttcgacaacg gcagcatccc ccaccagatc cacctgggag agctgcacgc cattctgcgg
     1681 cggcaggaag atttttaccc attcctgaag gacaaccggg aaaagatcga gaagatcctg
     1741 accttccgca tcccctacta cgtgggccct ctggccaggg gaaacagcag attcgcctgg
     1801 atgaccagaa agagcgagga aaccatcacc ccctggaact tcgaggaagt ggtggacaag
     1861 ggcgcttccg cccagagctt catcgagcgg atgaccgcct tcgataagaa cctgcccaac
     1921 gagaaggtgc tgcccaagca cagcctgctg tacgagtact tcaccgtgta taacgagctg
     1981 accaaagtga aatacgtgac cgagggaatg agaaagcccg ccttcctgag cggcgagcag
     2041 aaaaaggcca tcgtggacct gctgttcaag accaaccgga aagtgaccgt gaagcagctg
     2101 aaagaggact acttcaagaa aatcgagtgc ttcgactccg tggaaatctc cggcgtggaa
     2161 gatcggttca acgcctccct gggcacatac cacgatctgc tgaaaattat caaggacaag
     2221 gacttcctgg acaatgagga aaacgaggac attctggaag atatcgtgct gaccctgaca
     2281 ctgtttgagg acagagagat gatcgaggaa cggctgaaaa cctatgccca cctgttcgac
     2341 gacaaagtga tgaagcagct gaagcggcgg agatacaccg gctggggcgc cctgagccgg
     2401 aagctgatca acggcatccg ggacaagcag tccggcaaga caatcctgga tttcctgaag
     2461 tccgacggct tcgccaacag aaacttcatg gccctgatcc acgacgacag cctgaccttt
     2521 aaagaggaca tccagaaagc ccaggtgtcc ggccagggcg atagcctgca cgagcacatt
     2581 gccaatctgg ccggcagccc cgccattaag aagggcatcc tgcagacagt gaaggtggtg
     2641 gacgagctcg tgaaagtgat gggccggcac aagcccgaga acatcgtgat cgaaatggcc
     2701 agagagaacc agaccaccca gaagggacag aagaacagcc gcgagagaat gaagcggatc
     2761 gaagagggca tcaaagagct gggcagccag atcctgaaag aacaccccgt ggaaaacacc
     2821 cagctgcaga acgagaagct gtacctgtac tacctgcaga atgggcggga tatgtacgtg
     2881 gaccaggaac tggacatcaa ccggctgtcc gactacgatg tggaccatat cgtgcctcag
     2941 agctttctga aggacgactc catcgacaac aaggtgctga ccagaagcga caagaaccgg
     3001 ggcaagagcg acaacgtgcc ctccgaagag gtcgtgaaga agatgaagaa ctactggcgg
     3061 cagctgctga acgccaagct gattacccag agaaagttcg acaatctgac caaggccgag
     3121 agaggcggcc tgagcgaact ggataaggcc ggcttcatca agagacagct ggtggaaacc
     3181 cgggccatca caaagcacgt ggcacagatc ctggactccc ggatgaacac taagtacgac
     3241 gagaatgaca agctgatccg ggaagtgaaa gtgatcaccc tgaagtccaa gctggtgtcc
     3301 gatttccgga aggatttcca gttttacaaa gtgcgcgaga tcaacaacta ccaccacgcc
     3361 cacgacgcct acctgaacgc cgtcgtggga accgccctga tcaaaaagta ccctaagctg
     3421 gaaagcgagt tcgtgtacgg cgactacaag gtgtacgacg tgcggaagat gatcgccaag
     3481 agcgagcagg aaatcggcaa ggctaccgcc aagtacttct tctacagcaa catcatgaac
     3541 tttttcaaga ccgagattac cctggccaac ggcgagatcc ggaagcggcc tctgatcgag
     3601 acaaacggcg aaaccgggga gatcgtgtgg gataagggcc gggattttgc caccgtgcgg
     3661 aaagtgctga gcatgcccca agtgaatatc gtgaaaaaga ccgaggtgca gacaggcggc
     3721 ttcagcaaag agtctatcag acccaagagg aacagcgata agctgatcgc cagaaagaag
     3781 gactgggacc ctaagaagta cggcggcttc ctgtggccca ccgtggccta ttctgtgctg
     3841 gtggtggcca aagtggaaaa gggcaagtcc aagaaactga agagtgtgaa agagctgctg
     3901 gggatcacca tcatggaaag aagcagcttc gagaagaatc ccatcgactt tctggaagcc
     3961 aagggctaca aagaagtgaa aaaggacctg atcatcaagc tgcctaagta ctccctgttc
     4021 gagctggaaa acggccggaa gagaatgctg gcctctgcca agcagctgca gaagggaaac
     4081 gaactggccc tgccctccaa atatgtgaac ttcctgtacc tggccagcca ctatgagaag
     4141 ctgaagggct cccccgagga taatgagcag aaacagctgt ttgtggaaca gcacaagcac
     4201 tacctggacg agatcatcga gcagatcagc gagttctcca agagagtgat cctggccgac
     4261 gctaatctgg acaaagtgct gtccgcctac aacaagcacc gggataagcc catcagagag
     4321 caggccgaga atatcatcca cctgtttacc ctgaccagac tgggagcccc tagagccttc
     4381 aagtactttg acaccaccat cgaccccaag cagtacagaa gcaccaaaga ggtgctggac
     4441 gccaccctga tccaccagag catcaccggc ctgtacgaga cacggatcga cctgtctcag
     4501 ctgggaggcg acggatccgg cggaggcgga agcgggaaaa gaaccgccga cggcagcgaa
     4561 ttcgagccca agaagaagag gaaagtctcg agcggaggcg actacaaaga ccatgacggt
     4621 gattataaag atcatgacat cgattacaag gatgacgatg acaagggagg cggtggaagc
     4681 ggcgcaacaa acttctctct gctgaaacaa gccggagatg tcgaagagaa tcctggaccg
     4741 atggtgagca agggcgagga gctgttcacc ggggtggtgc ccatcctggt cgagctggac
     4801 ggcgacgtaa acggccacaa gttcagcgtg tccggcgagg gcgagggcga tgccacctac
     4861 ggcaagctga ccctgaagtt catctgcacc accggcaagc tgcccgtgcc ctggcccacc
     4921 ctcgtgacca ccctgaccta cggcgtgcag tgcttcagcc gctaccccga ccacatgaag
     4981 cagcacgact tcttcaagtc cgccatgccc gaaggctacg tccaggagcg caccatcttc
     5041 ttcaaggacg acggcaacta caagacccgc gccgaggtga agttcgaggg cgacaccctg
     5101 gtgaaccgca tcgagctgaa gggcatcgac ttcaaggagg acggcaacat cctggggcac
     5161 aagctggagt acaactacaa cagccacaac gtctatatca tggccgacaa gcagaagaac
     5221 ggcatcaagg tgaacttcaa gatccgccac aacatcgagg acggcagcgt gcagctcgcc
     5281 gaccactacc agcagaacac ccccatcggc gacggccccg tgctgctgcc cgacaaccac
     5341 tacctgagca cccagtccgc cctgagcaaa gaccccaacg agaagcgcga tcacatggtc
     5401 ctgctggagt tcgtgaccgc cgccgggatc actctcggca tggacgagct gtacaagtga
     5461 ccggtcatca tcaccatcac cattgagttt aaacccgctg atcagcctcg actgtgcctt
     5521 ctagttgcca gccatctgtt gtttgcccct cccccgtgcc ttccttgacc ctggaaggtg
     5581 ccactcccac tgtcctttcc taataaaatg aggaaattgc atcgcattgt ctgagtaggt
     5641 gtcattctat tctggggggt ggggtggggc aggacagcaa gggggaggat tgggaagaca
     5701 atagcaggca tgctggggat gcggtgggct ctatggcttc tgaggcggaa agaaccagct
     5761 ggggctcgat accgtcgacc tctagctaga gcttggcgta atcatggtca tagctgtttc
     5821 ctgtgtgaaa ttgttatccg ctcacaattc cacacaacat acgagccgga agcataaagt
     5881 gtaaagccta gggtgcctaa tgagtgagct aactcacatt aattgcgttg cgctcactgc
     5941 ccgctttcca gtcgggaaac ctgtcgtgcc agctgcatta atgaatcggc caacgcgcgg
     6001 ggagaggcgg tttgcgtatt gggcgctctt ccgcttcctc gctcactgac tcgctgcgct
     6061 cggtcgttcg gctgcggcga gcggtatcag ctcactcaaa ggcggtaata cggttatcca
     6121 cagaatcagg ggataacgca ggaaagaaca tgtgagcaaa aggccagcaa aaggccagga
     6181 accgtaaaaa ggccgcgttg ctggcgtttt tccataggct ccgcccccct gacgagcatc
     6241 acaaaaatcg acgctcaagt cagaggtggc gaaacccgac aggactataa agataccagg
     6301 cgtttccccc tggaagctcc ctcgtgcgct ctcctgttcc gaccctgccg cttaccggat
     6361 acctgtccgc ctttctccct tcgggaagcg tggcgctttc tcaatgctca cgctgtaggt
     6421 atctcagttc ggtgtaggtc gttcgctcca agctgggctg tgtgcacgaa ccccccgttc
     6481 agcccgaccg ctgcgcctta tccggtaact atcgtcttga gtccaacccg gtaagacacg
     6541 acttatcgcc actggcagca gccactggta acaggattag cagagcgagg tatgtaggcg
     6601 gtgctacaga gttcttgaag tggtggccta actacggcta cactagaagg acagtatttg
     6661 gtatctgcgc tctgctgaag ccagttacct tcggaaaaag agttggtagc tcttgatccg
     6721 gcaaacaaac caccgctggt agcggtggtt tttttgtttg caagcagcag attacgcgca
     6781 gaaaaaaagg atctcaagaa gatcctttga tcttttctac ggggtctgac gctcagtgga
     6841 acgaaaactc acgttaaggg attttggtca tgagattatc aaaaaggatc ttcacctaga
     6901 tccttttaaa ttaaaaatga agttttaaat caatctaaag tatatatgag taaacttggt
     6961 ctgacagtta ccaatgctta atcagtgagg cacctatctc agcgatctgt ctatttcgtt
     7021 catccatagt tgcctgactc cccgtcgtgt agataactac gatacgggag ggcttaccat
     7081 ctggccccag tgctgcaatg ataccgcgag acccacgctc accggctcca gatttatcag
     7141 caataaacca gccagccgga agggccgagc gcagaagtgg tcctgcaact ttatccgcct
     7201 ccatccagtc tattaattgt tgccgggaag ctagagtaag tagttcgcca gttaatagtt
     7261 tgcgcaacgt tgttgccatt gctacaggca tcgtggtgtc acgctcgtcg tttggtatgg
     7321 cttcattcag ctccggttcc caacgatcaa ggcgagttac atgatccccc atgttgtgca
     7381 aaaaagcggt tagctccttc ggtcctccga tcgttgtcag aagtaagttg gccgcagtgt
     7441 tatcactcat ggttatggca gcactgcata attctcttac tgtcatgcca tccgtaagat
     7501 gcttttctgt gactggtgag tactcaacca agtcattctg agaatagtgt atgcggcgac
     7561 cgagttgctc ttgcccggcg tcaatacggg ataataccgc gccacatagc agaactttaa
     7621 aagtgctcat cattggaaaa cgttcttcgg ggcgaaaact ctcaaggatc ttaccgctgt
     7681 tgagatccag ttcgatgtaa cccactcgtg cacccaactg atcttcagca tcttttactt
     7741 tcaccagcgt ttctgggtga gcaaaaacag gaaggcaaaa tgccgcaaaa aagggaataa
     7801 gggcgacacg gaaatgttga atactcatac tcttcctttt tcaatattat tgaagcattt
     7861 atcagggtta ttgtctcatg agcggataca tatttgaatg tatttagaaa aataaacaaa
     7921 taggggttcc gcgcacattt ccccgaaaag tgccacctga cgtcgacgga tcgggagatc
     7981 gatctcccga tcccctaggg tcgactctca gtacaatctg ctctgatgcc gcatagttaa
     8041 gccagtatct gctccctgct tgtgtgttgg aggtcgctga gtagtgcgcg agcaaaattt
     8101 aagctacaac aaggcaaggc ttgaccgaca attgcatgaa gaatctgctt agggttaggc
     8161 gttttgcgct gcttcgcgat gtacgggcca gatatacgcg ttgacattga ttattgacta
     8221 gttattaata gtaatcaatt acggggtcat tagttcatag cccatatatg gagttccgcg
     8281 ttacataact tacggtaaat ggcccgcctg gctgaccgcc caacgacccc cgcccattga
     8341 cgtcaataat gacgtatgtt cccatagtaa cgccaatagg gactttccat tgacgtcaat
     8401 gggtggacta tttacggtaa actgcccact tggcagtaca tcaagtgtat c
//
