LOCUS       Exported 8451 bp ds-DNA circular SYN 19-JAN-2022
DEFINITION  CMV and T7 promoter expression plasmid for human codon optimized
            SpRY-HF1(SpRY=A61R/L1111R/D1135L/S1136W/G1218K/E1219Q/N1317R/A1322R/
            R1333P/R1335Q/T1337R;HF1=N497A/R661A/Q695A/Q926A) with a c-terminal
            bi-partite NLS, 3x flag tag, and P2A-EGFP.
ACCESSION   .
VERSION     .
KEYWORDS    pCMV-T7-SpRY-HF1-P2A-EGFP (RTW5008)
SOURCE      synthetic DNA construct
  ORGANISM  synthetic DNA construct
REFERENCE   1 (bases 1 to 8451)
  AUTHORS   Walton RT, Christie KA, Whittaker MN, Kleinstiver BP
  TITLE     Unconstrained genome targeting with near-PAMless engineered
            CRISPR-Cas9 variants.
  JOURNAL   Science. 2020 Apr 17;368(6488):290-296. doi:
            10.1126/science.aba8853. Epub 2020 Mar 26.
  PUBMED    32217751
REFERENCE   2 (bases 1 to 8451)
  AUTHORS   .
  TITLE     Direct Submission
  JOURNAL   Exported Jan 19, 2022 from SnapGene Server 1.1.58
            http://www.snapgene.com
FEATURES             Location/Qualifiers
     source          1..8451
                     /organism="synthetic DNA construct"
                     /mol_type="other DNA"
     enhancer        165..544
                     /label=CMV enhancer
                     /note="human cytomegalovirus immediate early enhancer"
     promoter        545..748
                     /label=CMV promoter
                     /note="human cytomegalovirus (CMV) immediate early
                     promoter"
     primer_bind     699..719
                     /label=CMV-F
                     /note="Human CMV immediate early promoter, forward primer"
     primer_bind     790..809
                     /label=T7
                     /note="T7 promoter, forward primer"
     promoter        790..808
                     /label=T7 promoter
                     /note="promoter for bacteriophage T7 RNA polymerase"
     regulatory      816..825
                     /regulatory_class="other"
                     /note="vertebrate consensus sequence for strong initiation
                     of translation (Kozak, 1987)"
     CDS             822..2540
                     /codon_start=1
                     /product="N-terminal portion of Streptococcus pyogenes Cas9
                     (Zetsche et al., 2015)"
                     /label=Cas9(N)
                     /translation="MDKKYSIGLDIGTNSVGWAVITDEYKVPSKKFKVLGNTDRHSIKK
                     NLIGALLFDSGETAERTRLKRTARRRYTRRKNRICYLQEIFSNEMAKVDDSFFHRLEES
                     FLVEEDKKHERHPIFGNIVDEVAYHEKYPTIYHLRKKLVDSTDKADLRLIYLALAHMIK
                     FRGHFLIEGDLNPDNSDVDKLFIQLVQTYNQLFEENPINASGVDAKAILSARLSKSRRL
                     ENLIAQLPGEKKNGLFGNLIALSLGLTPNFKSNFDLAEDAKLQLSKDTYDDDLDNLLAQ
                     IGDQYADLFLAAKNLSDAILLSDILRVNTEITKAPLSASMIKRYDEHHQDLTLLKALVR
                     QQLPEKYKEIFFDQSKNGYAGYIDGGASQEEFYKFIKPILEKMDGTEELLVKLNREDLL
                     RKQRTFDNGSIPHQIHLGELHAILRRQEDFYPFLKDNREKIEKILTFRIPYYVGPLARG
                     NSRFAWMTRKSEETITPWNFEEVVDKGASAQSFIERMTAFDKNLPNEKVLPKHSLLYEY
                     FTVYNELTKVKYVTEGMRKPAFLSGEQKKAIVDLLFKTNRKVTVKQLKEDYFKKIE"
     CDS             4980..5000
                     /codon_start=1
                     /product="nuclear localization signal of SV40 (simian virus
                     40) large T antigen"
                     /label=SV40 NLS
                     /translation="PKKKRKV"
     CDS             5013..5078
                     /codon_start=1
                     /product="three tandem FLAG(R) epitope tags, followed by an
                     enterokinase cleavage site"
                     /label=3xFLAG
                     /translation="DYKDHDGDYKDHDIDYKDDDDK"
     CDS             5097..5153
                     /codon_start=1
                     /product="2A peptide from porcine teschovirus-1
                     polyprotein"
                     /label=P2A
                     /note="Eukaryotic ribosomes fail to insert a peptide bond
                     between the Gly and Pro residues, yielding separate
                     polypeptides."
                     /translation="ATNFSLLKQAGDVEENPGP"
     CDS             5154..5870
                     /codon_start=1
                     /product="enhanced GFP"
                     /label=EGFP
                     /translation="MVSKGEELFTGVVPILVELDGDVNGHKFSVSGEGEGDATYGKLTL
                     KFICTTGKLPVPWPTLVTTLTYGVQCFSRYPDHMKQHDFFKSAMPEGYVQERTIFFKDD
                     GNYKTRAEVKFEGDTLVNRIELKGIDFKEDGNILGHKLEYNYNSHNVYIMADKQKNGIK
                     VNFKIRHNIEDGSVQLADHYQQNTPIGDGPVLLPDNHYLSTQSALSKDPNEKRDHMVLL
                     EFVTAAGITLGMDELYK"
     primer_bind     complement(5199..5220)
                     /label=EGFP-N
                     /note="EGFP, reverse primer"
     primer_bind     complement(5460..5479)
                     /label=EXFP-R
                     /note="For distinguishing EGFP variants, reverse primer"
     primer_bind     5807..5828
                     /label=EGFP-C
                     /note="EGFP, forward primer"
     CDS             5879..5896
                     /codon_start=1
                     /product="6xHis affinity tag"
                     /label=6xHis
                     /translation="HHHHHH"
     primer_bind     complement(5919..5936)
                     /label=BGH-rev
                     /note="Bovine growth hormone terminator, reverse primer.
                     Also called BGH reverse"
     polyA_signal    5925..6149
                     /label=bGH poly(A) signal
                     /note="bovine growth hormone polyadenylation signal"
     primer_bind     complement(6220..6236)
                     /label=M13 rev
                     /note="common sequencing primer, one of multiple similar
                     variants"
     primer_bind     complement(6220..6236)
                     /label=M13 Reverse
                     /note="In lacZ gene. Also called M13-rev"
     primer_bind     complement(6233..6255)
                     /label=M13/pUC Reverse
                     /note="In lacZ gene"
     protein_bind    6244..6260
                     /label=lac operator
                     /bound_moiety="lac repressor encoded by lacI"
                     /note="The lac repressor binds to the lac operator to
                     inhibit transcription in E. coli. This inhibition can be
                     relieved by adding lactose or
                     isopropyl-beta-D-thiogalactopyranoside (IPTG)."
     promoter        complement(6268..6298)
                     /label=lac promoter
                     /note="promoter for the E. coli lac operon"
     protein_bind    6313..6334
                     /label=CAP binding site
                     /bound_moiety="E. coli catabolite activator protein"
                     /note="CAP binding activates transcription in the presence
                     of cAMP."
     primer_bind     complement(6451..6468)
                     /label=L4440
                     /note="L4440 vector, forward primer"
     rep_origin      complement(6622..7210)
                     /direction=LEFT
                     /label=ori
                     /note="high-copy-number ColE1/pMB1/pBR322/pUC origin of
                     replication"
     primer_bind     complement(6702..6721)
                     /label=pBR322ori-F
                     /note="pBR322 origin, forward primer"
     CDS             complement(7381..8241)
                     /codon_start=1
                     /gene="bla"
                     /product="beta-lactamase"
                     /label=AmpR
                     /note="confers resistance to ampicillin, carbenicillin, and
                     related antibiotics"
                     /translation="MSIQHFRVALIPFFAAFCLPVFAHPETLVKVKDAEDQLGARVGYI
                     ELDLNSGKILESFRPEERFPMMSTFKVLLCGAVLSRIDAGQEQLGRRIHYSQNDLVEYS
                     PVTEKHLTDGMTVRELCSAAITMSDNTAANLLLTTIGGPKELTAFLHNMGDHVTRLDRW
                     EPELNEAIPNDERDTTMPVAMATTLRKLLTGELLTLASRQQLIDWMEADKVAGPLLRSA
                     LPAGWFIADKSGAGERGSRGIIAALGPDGKPSRIVVIYTTGSQATMDERNRQIAEIGAS
                     LIKHW"
     primer_bind     8004..8023
                     /label=Amp-R
                     /note="Ampicillin resistance gene, reverse primer"
     promoter        complement(8242..8346)
                     /gene="bla"
                     /label=AmpR promoter
     primer_bind     complement(8425..8444)
                     /label=pRS-marker
                     /note="pRS vectors, use to sequence yeast selectable
                     marker"
ORIGIN
        1 aagccagtat ctgctccctg cttgtgtgtt ggaggtcgct gagtagtgcg cgagcaaaat
       61 ttaagctaca acaaggcaag gcttgaccga caattgcatg aagaatctgc ttagggttag
      121 gcgttttgcg ctgcttcgcg atgtacgggc cagatatacg cgttgacatt gattattgac
      181 tagttattaa tagtaatcaa ttacggggtc attagttcat agcccatata tggagttccg
      241 cgttacataa cttacggtaa atggcccgcc tggctgaccg cccaacgacc cccgcccatt
      301 gacgtcaata atgacgtatg ttcccatagt aacgccaata gggactttcc attgacgtca
      361 atgggtggag tatttacggt aaactgccca cttggcagta catcaagtgt atcatatgcc
      421 aagtacgccc cctattgacg tcaatgacgg taaatggccc gcctggcatt atgcccagta
      481 catgacctta tgggactttc ctacttggca gtacatctac gtattagtca tcgctattac
      541 catggtgatg cggttttggc agtacatcaa tgggcgtgga tagcggtttg actcacgggg
      601 atttccaagt ctccacccca ttgacgtcaa tgggagtttg ttttggcacc aaaatcaacg
      661 ggactttcca aaatgtcgta acaactccgc cccattgacg caaatgggcg gtaggcgtgt
      721 acggtgggag gtctatataa gcagagctgg tttagtgaac cgtcagatcc gctagagatc
      781 cgcggccgct aatacgactc actataggga gagccgccac catggacaag aagtacagca
      841 tcggcctgga catcggcacc aactctgtgg gctgggccgt gatcaccgac gagtacaagg
      901 tgcccagcaa gaaattcaag gtgctgggca acaccgaccg gcacagcatc aagaagaacc
      961 tgatcggagc cctgctgttc gacagcggcg aaacagccga gagaacccgg ctgaagagaa
     1021 ccgccagaag aagatacacc agacggaaga accggatctg ctatctgcaa gagatcttca
     1081 gcaacgagat ggccaaggtg gacgacagct tcttccacag actggaagag tccttcctgg
     1141 tggaagagga taagaagcac gagcggcacc ccatcttcgg caacatcgtg gacgaggtgg
     1201 cctaccacga gaagtacccc accatctacc acctgagaaa gaaactggtg gacagcaccg
     1261 acaaggccga cctgcggctg atctatctgg ccctggccca catgatcaag ttccggggcc
     1321 acttcctgat cgagggcgac ctgaaccccg acaacagcga cgtggacaag ctgttcatcc
     1381 agctggtgca gacctacaac cagctgttcg aggaaaaccc catcaacgcc agcggcgtgg
     1441 acgccaaggc catcctgtct gccagactga gcaagagcag acggctggaa aatctgatcg
     1501 cccagctgcc cggcgagaag aagaatggcc tgttcggaaa cctgattgcc ctgagcctgg
     1561 gcctgacccc caacttcaag agcaacttcg acctggccga ggatgccaaa ctgcagctga
     1621 gcaaggacac ctacgacgac gacctggaca acctgctggc ccagatcggc gaccagtacg
     1681 ccgacctgtt tctggccgcc aagaacctgt ccgacgccat cctgctgagc gacatcctga
     1741 gagtgaacac cgagatcacc aaggcccccc tgagcgcctc tatgatcaag agatacgacg
     1801 agcaccacca ggacctgacc ctgctgaaag ctctcgtgcg gcagcagctg cctgagaagt
     1861 acaaagagat tttcttcgac cagagcaaga acggctacgc cggctacatt gacggcggag
     1921 ccagccagga agagttctac aagttcatca agcccatcct ggaaaagatg gacggcaccg
     1981 aggaactgct cgtgaagctg aacagagagg acctgctgcg gaagcagcgg accttcgaca
     2041 acggcagcat cccccaccag atccacctgg gagagctgca cgccattctg cggcggcagg
     2101 aagattttta cccattcctg aaggacaacc gggaaaagat cgagaagatc ctgaccttcc
     2161 gcatccccta ctacgtgggc cctctggcca ggggaaacag cagattcgcc tggatgacca
     2221 gaaagagcga ggaaaccatc accccctgga acttcgagga agtggtggac aagggcgctt
     2281 ccgcccagag cttcatcgag cggatgaccg ccttcgataa gaacctgccc aacgagaagg
     2341 tgctgcccaa gcacagcctg ctgtacgagt acttcaccgt gtataacgag ctgaccaaag
     2401 tgaaatacgt gaccgaggga atgagaaagc ccgccttcct gagcggcgag cagaaaaagg
     2461 ccatcgtgga cctgctgttc aagaccaacc ggaaagtgac cgtgaagcag ctgaaagagg
     2521 actacttcaa gaaaatcgag tgcttcgact ccgtggaaat ctccggcgtg gaagatcggt
     2581 tcaacgcctc cctgggcaca taccacgatc tgctgaaaat tatcaaggac aaggacttcc
     2641 tggacaatga ggaaaacgag gacattctgg aagatatcgt gctgaccctg acactgtttg
     2701 aggacagaga gatgatcgag gaacggctga aaacctatgc ccacctgttc gacgacaaag
     2761 tgatgaagca gctgaagcgg cggagataca ccggctgggg cgccctgagc cggaagctga
     2821 tcaacggcat ccgggacaag cagtccggca agacaatcct ggatttcctg aagtccgacg
     2881 gcttcgccaa cagaaacttc atggccctga tccacgacga cagcctgacc tttaaagagg
     2941 acatccagaa agcccaggtg tccggccagg gcgatagcct gcacgagcac attgccaatc
     3001 tggccggcag ccccgccatt aagaagggca tcctgcagac agtgaaggtg gtggacgagc
     3061 tcgtgaaagt gatgggccgg cacaagcccg agaacatcgt gatcgaaatg gccagagaga
     3121 accagaccac ccagaaggga cagaagaaca gccgcgagag aatgaagcgg atcgaagagg
     3181 gcatcaaaga gctgggcagc cagatcctga aagaacaccc cgtggaaaac acccagctgc
     3241 agaacgagaa gctgtacctg tactacctgc agaatgggcg ggatatgtac gtggaccagg
     3301 aactggacat caaccggctg tccgactacg atgtggacca tatcgtgcct cagagctttc
     3361 tgaaggacga ctccatcgac aacaaggtgc tgaccagaag cgacaagaac cggggcaaga
     3421 gcgacaacgt gccctccgaa gaggtcgtga agaagatgaa gaactactgg cggcagctgc
     3481 tgaacgccaa gctgattacc cagagaaagt tcgacaatct gaccaaggcc gagagaggcg
     3541 gcctgagcga actggataag gccggcttca tcaagagaca gctggtggaa acccgggcca
     3601 tcacaaagca cgtggcacag atcctggact cccggatgaa cactaagtac gacgagaatg
     3661 acaagctgat ccgggaagtg aaagtgatca ccctgaagtc caagctggtg tccgatttcc
     3721 ggaaggattt ccagttttac aaagtgcgcg agatcaacaa ctaccaccac gcccacgacg
     3781 cctacctgaa cgccgtcgtg ggaaccgccc tgatcaaaaa gtaccctaag ctggaaagcg
     3841 agttcgtgta cggcgactac aaggtgtacg acgtgcggaa gatgatcgcc aagagcgagc
     3901 aggaaatcgg caaggctacc gccaagtact tcttctacag caacatcatg aactttttca
     3961 agaccgagat taccctggcc aacggcgaga tccggaagcg gcctctgatc gagacaaacg
     4021 gcgaaaccgg ggagatcgtg tgggataagg gccgggattt tgccaccgtg cggaaagtgc
     4081 tgagcatgcc ccaagtgaat atcgtgaaaa agaccgaggt gcagacaggc ggcttcagca
     4141 aagagtctat cagacccaag aggaacagcg ataagctgat cgccagaaag aaggactggg
     4201 accctaagaa gtacggcggc ttcctgtggc ccaccgtggc ctattctgtg ctggtggtgg
     4261 ccaaagtgga aaagggcaag tccaagaaac tgaagagtgt gaaagagctg ctggggatca
     4321 ccatcatgga aagaagcagc ttcgagaaga atcccatcga ctttctggaa gccaagggct
     4381 acaaagaagt gaaaaaggac ctgatcatca agctgcctaa gtactccctg ttcgagctgg
     4441 aaaacggccg gaagagaatg ctggcctctg ccaagcagct gcagaaggga aacgaactgg
     4501 ccctgccctc caaatatgtg aacttcctgt acctggccag ccactatgag aagctgaagg
     4561 gctcccccga ggataatgag cagaaacagc tgtttgtgga acagcacaag cactacctgg
     4621 acgagatcat cgagcagatc agcgagttct ccaagagagt gatcctggcc gacgctaatc
     4681 tggacaaagt gctgtccgcc tacaacaagc accgggataa gcccatcaga gagcaggccg
     4741 agaatatcat ccacctgttt accctgacca gactgggagc ccctagagcc ttcaagtact
     4801 ttgacaccac catcgacccc aagcagtaca gaagcaccaa agaggtgctg gacgccaccc
     4861 tgatccacca gagcatcacc ggcctgtacg agacacggat cgacctgtct cagctgggag
     4921 gcgacggatc cggcggaggc ggaagcggga aaagaaccgc cgacggcagc gaattcgagc
     4981 ccaagaagaa gaggaaagtc tcgagcggag gcgactacaa agaccatgac ggtgattata
     5041 aagatcatga catcgattac aaggatgacg atgacaaggg aggcggtgga agcggcgcaa
     5101 caaacttctc tctgctgaaa caagccggag atgtcgaaga gaatcctgga ccgatggtga
     5161 gcaagggcga ggagctgttc accggggtgg tgcccatcct ggtcgagctg gacggcgacg
     5221 taaacggcca caagttcagc gtgtccggcg agggcgaggg cgatgccacc tacggcaagc
     5281 tgaccctgaa gttcatctgc accaccggca agctgcccgt gccctggccc accctcgtga
     5341 ccaccctgac ctacggcgtg cagtgcttca gccgctaccc cgaccacatg aagcagcacg
     5401 acttcttcaa gtccgccatg cccgaaggct acgtccagga gcgcaccatc ttcttcaagg
     5461 acgacggcaa ctacaagacc cgcgccgagg tgaagttcga gggcgacacc ctggtgaacc
     5521 gcatcgagct gaagggcatc gacttcaagg aggacggcaa catcctgggg cacaagctgg
     5581 agtacaacta caacagccac aacgtctata tcatggccga caagcagaag aacggcatca
     5641 aggtgaactt caagatccgc cacaacatcg aggacggcag cgtgcagctc gccgaccact
     5701 accagcagaa cacccccatc ggcgacggcc ccgtgctgct gcccgacaac cactacctga
     5761 gcacccagtc cgccctgagc aaagacccca acgagaagcg cgatcacatg gtcctgctgg
     5821 agttcgtgac cgccgccggg atcactctcg gcatggacga gctgtacaag tgaccggtca
     5881 tcatcaccat caccattgag tttaaacccg ctgatcagcc tcgactgtgc cttctagttg
     5941 ccagccatct gttgtttgcc cctcccccgt gccttccttg accctggaag gtgccactcc
     6001 cactgtcctt tcctaataaa atgaggaaat tgcatcgcat tgtctgagta ggtgtcattc
     6061 tattctgggg ggtggggtgg ggcaggacag caagggggag gattgggaag acaatagcag
     6121 gcatgctggg gatgcggtgg gctctatggc ttctgaggcg gaaagaacca gctggggctc
     6181 gataccgtcg acctctagct agagcttggc gtaatcatgg tcatagctgt ttcctgtgtg
     6241 aaattgttat ccgctcacaa ttccacacaa catacgagcc ggaagcataa agtgtaaagc
     6301 ctagggtgcc taatgagtga gctaactcac attaattgcg ttgcgctcac tgcccgcttt
     6361 ccagtcggga aacctgtcgt gccagctgca ttaatgaatc ggccaacgcg cggggagagg
     6421 cggtttgcgt attgggcgct cttccgcttc ctcgctcact gactcgctgc gctcggtcgt
     6481 tcggctgcgg cgagcggtat cagctcactc aaaggcggta atacggttat ccacagaatc
     6541 aggggataac gcaggaaaga acatgtgagc aaaaggccag caaaaggcca ggaaccgtaa
     6601 aaaggccgcg ttgctggcgt ttttccatag gctccgcccc cctgacgagc atcacaaaaa
     6661 tcgacgctca agtcagaggt ggcgaaaccc gacaggacta taaagatacc aggcgtttcc
     6721 ccctggaagc tccctcgtgc gctctcctgt tccgaccctg ccgcttaccg gatacctgtc
     6781 cgcctttctc ccttcgggaa gcgtggcgct ttctcatagc tcacgctgta ggtatctcag
     6841 ttcggtgtag gtcgttcgct ccaagctggg ctgtgtgcac gaaccccccg ttcagcccga
     6901 ccgctgcgcc ttatccggta actatcgtct tgagtccaac ccggtaagac acgacttatc
     6961 gccactggca gcagccactg gtaacaggat tagcagagcg aggtatgtag gcggtgctac
     7021 agagttcttg aagtggtggc ctaactacgg ctacactaga agaacagtat ttggtatctg
     7081 cgctctgctg aagccagtta ccttcggaaa aagagttggt agctcttgat ccggcaaaca
     7141 aaccaccgct ggtagcggtg gtttttttgt ttgcaagcag cagattacgc gcagaaaaaa
     7201 aggatctcaa gaagatcctt tgatcttttc tacggggtct gacgctcagt ggaacgaaaa
     7261 ctcacgttaa gggattttgg tcatgagatt atcaaaaagg atcttcacct agatcctttt
     7321 aaattaaaaa tgaagtttta aatcaatcta aagtatatat gagtaaactt ggtctgacag
     7381 ttaccaatgc ttaatcagtg aggcacctat ctcagcgatc tgtctatttc gttcatccat
     7441 agttgcctga ctccccgtcg tgtagataac tacgatacgg gagggcttac catctggccc
     7501 cagtgctgca atgataccgc gagacccacg ctcaccggct ccagatttat cagcaataaa
     7561 ccagccagcc ggaagggccg agcgcagaag tggtcctgca actttatccg cctccatcca
     7621 gtctattaat tgttgccggg aagctagagt aagtagttcg ccagttaata gtttgcgcaa
     7681 cgttgttgcc attgctacag gcatcgtggt gtcacgctcg tcgtttggta tggcttcatt
     7741 cagctccggt tcccaacgat caaggcgagt tacatgatcc cccatgttgt gcaaaaaagc
     7801 ggttagctcc ttcggtcctc cgatcgttgt cagaagtaag ttggccgcag tgttatcact
     7861 catggttatg gcagcactgc ataattctct tactgtcatg ccatccgtaa gatgcttttc
     7921 tgtgactggt gagtactcaa ccaagtcatt ctgagaatag tgtatgcggc gaccgagttg
     7981 ctcttgcccg gcgtcaatac gggataatac cgcgccacat agcagaactt taaaagtgct
     8041 catcattgga aaacgttctt cggggcgaaa actctcaagg atcttaccgc tgttgagatc
     8101 cagttcgatg taacccactc gtgcacccaa ctgatcttca gcatctttta ctttcaccag
     8161 cgtttctggg tgagcaaaaa caggaaggca aaatgccgca aaaaagggaa taagggcgac
     8221 acggaaatgt tgaatactca tactcttcct ttttcaatat tattgaagca tttatcaggg
     8281 ttattgtctc atgagcggat acatatttga atgtatttag aaaaataaac aaataggggt
     8341 tccgcgcaca tttccccgaa aagtgccacc tgacgtcgac ggatcgggag atcgatctcc
     8401 cgatccccta gggtcgactc tcagtacaat ctgctctgat gccgcatagt t
//
